Addgene plasmid #44420: pGST1-GGA3-VHS
Depositing lab: James Hurley. Depositing organization: National Institute of Diabetes & Digestive & Kidney Diseases (NIDDK). Publication: VHS domains of ESCRT-0 cooperate in high-avidity binding to polyubiquitinated cargo. Ren X, Hurley JH. EMBO J. 2010 Mar 17;29(6):1045-54. Epub 2010 Feb 11. 10.1038/emboj.2010.6 PubMed 20150893.
Backbone
  Vector backbone: pGST1
  Backbone size w/o insert (bp): 5000
  Total vector size (bp): 5441
  Vector type: Bacterial Expression
Growth in bacteria
  Bacterial resistance: Ampicillin, 100 μg/mL
  Growth temperature: 37°C
  Growth strain: DH5alpha
  Copy number: Unknown
Gene/Insert
  Gene/Insert name: GGA3-VHS (alt name: VPS27, Hrs, and STAM (VHS) domain of Golgi-localized, gamma-ear-containing, ARF binding (GGA3) protein)
  Species: H. sapiens (human)
  Insert size (bp): 441
  Entrez Gene: GGA3
  Tag / fusion protein: GST (N terminal on backbone)
  Cloning method: Ligation Independent Cloning
  Sequencing primers: 5′ 5GEX
Resource information
  A portion of this plasmid was derived from a plasmid made by: From Juan Bonifacino’s lab: Human GGA3 (1-313)/pGEx-5x-1
Terms and licenses: Academic/Nonprofit Terms; Industry Terms: Not Available to Industry
How to cite: pGST1-GGA3-VHS was a gift from James Hurley (Addgene plasmid # 44420 ; http://n2t.net/addgene:44420 ; RRID:Addgene_44420)
