[The description below was written by a language model from this plasmid's Addgene catalogue record.]
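Description:
pGST1-GGA3-VHS is a bacterial expression plasmid built on the pGST1 backbone (about 5.0 kb) and carrying a 441 bp human insert, for a total size of roughly 5.4 kb. It is propagated in standard E. coli cloning strains under ampicillin selection. The record lists the copy number as unknown and does not name the origin of replication or the promoter driving expression, and no feature table is available to confirm these elements.

The insert encodes the VHS (VPS27, Hrs and STAM) domain of GGA3, the Golgi-localized, gamma-ear-containing, ARF-binding protein 3. It was introduced by ligation-independent cloning, and the coding fragment was derived from an earlier GST-fusion construct covering residues 1–313 of human GGA3. The backbone supplies glutathione S-transferase at the N terminus, so the product is a GST–VHS fusion. This can be captured on glutathione resin for affinity purification or used directly as immobilised bait in pull-down and binding assays. The record does not say whether a protease cleavage site lies between GST and the domain.

The associated study concerns how VHS domains of the ESCRT-0 complex cooperate in high-avidity binding to polyubiquitinated cargo. This suggests the construct was used to produce recombinant GGA3 VHS domain for in vitro biochemical or biophysical analysis, plausibly for comparing ubiquitin binding across VHS domains from different proteins, although the record does not state its specific role in that work.
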