>Addgene plasmid #44420 | pGST1-GGA3-VHS | depositor partial sequence | sequence record 62284 | GGA3-VHS (1-147) sequence
ATGGCGGAGGCGGAAGGGGAAAGCCTGGAGTCCTGGCTCAATAAAGCCACCAATCCTTCCAACCGCCAGG
AGGACTGGGAATACATAATTGGCTTCTGTGATCAGATCAACAAGGAGCTGGAAGGGCCACAGATCGCCGT
CCGACTGCTGGCCCACAAGATCCAGTCCCCACAGGAATGGGAGGCGCTCCAGGCCCTGACGGTGCTGGAG
GCATGCATGAAGAACTGTGGGAGGAGATTTCATAACGAAGTGGGGAAGTTCCGCTTTTTGAATGAGTTAA
TCAAAGTCGTCTCTCCAAAGTACCTGGGGGACAGGGTGTCTGAGAAAGTGAAGACCAAGGTTATTGAGCT
GCTGTACAGCTGGACCATGGCCCTGCCAGAAGAAGCAAAGATCAAAGACGCCTACCACATGCTGAAGAGA
CAGGGCATAGTGCAGTCTGAC
