>Addgene plasmid #44420 | pGST1-GGA3-VHS | addgene partial sequence | sequence record 67780 | pGEX5
CATCCTCCAAAAATCGATACGACCGAAAACCTGTATTTTCAGGGCGCCATGGCGGAGGCGGAAGGGGAAA
GCCTGGAGTCCTGGCTCAATAAAGCCACCAATCCTTCCAACCGCCAGGAGGACTGGGAATACATAATTGG
CTTCTGTGATCAGATCAACAAGGAGCTGGAAGGGCCACAGATCGCCGTCCGACTGCTGGCCCACAAGATC
CAGTCCCCACAGGAATGGGAGGCGCTCCAGGCCCTGACGGTGCTGGAGGCATGCATGAAGAACTGTGGGA
GGAGATTTCATAACGAAGTGGGGAAGTTCCGCTTTTTGAATGAGTTAATCAAAGTCGTCTCTCCAAAGTA
CCTGGGGGACAGGGTGTCTGAGAAAGTGAAGACCAAGGTTATTGAGCTGCTGTACAGCTGGACCATGGCC
CTGCCAGAAGAAGCAAAGATCAAAGACGCCTACCACATGCTGAAGAGACAGGGCATAGTGCAGTCTGACT
AAGAGCCTGCAGTCTCGAGCGGCCGCATCGTGACTGACTGACGATCTGCCTCGCGCGTTTCGGTGATGAC
GGTGAAAACCTCTGACACATGCAGCTCCCGGAGACGGTCACAGCTTGTCTGTAAGCGGATGCCGGGAGCA
GACAAGCCCGTCAGGGCGCGTCAGCGGGTGTTGGCGGGTGTCGGGGCGCAGCCATGACCCAGTCACGTAG
CGATAGCGGAGTGTATAATTCTTGAAGACGAAAGGGCCTCGTGATACGCCTATTTTTATAGGTTAATGTC
ATGATAATAATGGTTTCTTAGACGTCAGGTGGCACTTTTCGGGGAAATGTGCGCGGAACCCCTATTTGTT
TATTTTTCTAAATACATTCAAATATGTATCCGCTCATGAGACAATAACCCTGATAAATGCTTCAATAATA
TTGAAAAAGGAAGAGTATGAGTATTCAACATTTCCGTGTCGCCCTTATTCCCTTTTTTGCGGCATTTTGC
CTTCCTGTTTTTGC
